>Addgene plasmid #46913 | pMSCV-LTR-dCas9-p65AD-BFP | depositor full sequence | sequence record 66611 | pMSCV-LTR-dCas9-p65AD-BFP sequence 11987 bps
TGAAAGACCCCACCTGTAGGTTTGGCAAGCTAGCTTAAGTAACGCCATTTTGCAAGGCATGGAAAATACA
TAACTGAGAATAGAGAAGTTCAGATCAAGGTTAGGAACAGAGAGACAGCAGAATATGGGCCAAACAGGAT
ATCTGTGGTAAGCAGTTCCTGCCCCGGCTCAGGGCCAAGAACAGATGGTCCCCAGATGCGGTCCCGCCCT
CAGCAGTTTCTAGAGAACCATCAGATGTTTCCAGGGTGCCCCAAGGACCTGAAATGACCCTGTGCCTTAT
TTGAACTAACCAATCAGTTCGCTTCTCGCTTCTGTTCGCGCGCTTCTGCTCCCCGAGCTCAATAAAAGAG
CCCACAACCCCTCACTCGGCGCGCCAGTCCTCCGATAGACTGCGTCGCCCGGGTACCCGTATTCCCAATA
AAGCCTCTTGCTGTTTGCATCCGAATCGTGGACTCGCTGATCCTTGGGAGGGTCTCCTCAGATTGATTGA
CTGCCCACCTCGGGGGTCTTTCATTTGGAGGTTCCACCGAGATTTGGAGACCCCTGCCCAGGGACCACCG
ACCCCCCCGCCGGGAGGTAAGCTGGCCAGCGGTCGTTTCGTGTCTGTCTCTGTCTTTGTGCGTGTTTGTG
CCGGCATCTAATGTTTGCGCCTGCGTCTGTACTAGTTAGCTAACTAGCTCTGTATCTGGCGGACCCGTGG
TGGAACTGACGAGTTCTGAACACCCGGCCGCAACCCTGGGAGACGTCCCAGGGACTTTGGGGGCCGTTTT
TGTGGCCCGACCTGAGGAAGGGAGTCGATGTGGAATCCGACCCCGTCAGGATATGTGGTTCTGGTAGGAG
ACGAGAACCTAAAACAGTTCCCGCCTCCGTCTGAATTTTTGCTTTCGGTTTGGAACCGAAGCCGCGCGTC
TTGTCTGCTGCAGCGCTGCAGCATCGTTCTGTGTTGTCTCTGTCTGACTGTGTTTCTGTATTTGTCTGAA
AATTAGGGCCAGACTGTTACCACTCCCTTAAGTTTGACCTTAGGTCACTGGAAAGATGTCGAGCGGATCG
CTCACAACCAGTCGGTAGATGTCAAGAAGAGACGTTGGGTTACCTTCTGCTCTGCAGAATGGCCAACCTT
TAACGTCGGATGGCCGCGAGACGGCACCTTTAACCGAGACCTCATCACCCAGGTTAAGATCAAGGTCTTT
TCACCTGGCCCGCATGGACACCCAGACCAGGTCCCCTACATCGTGACCTGGGAAGCCTTGGCTTTTGACC
CCCCTCCCTGGGTCAAGCCCTTTGTACACCCTAAGCCTCCGCCTCCTCTTCCTCCATCCGCCCCGTCTCT
CCCCCTTGAACCTCCTCGTTCGACCCCGCCTCGATCCTCCCTTTATCCAGCCCTCACTCCTTCTCTAGGC
GCCGGAATTAGATCTCGCCACCATGGACAAGAAGTATTCTATCGGACTGGCCATCGGGACTAATAGCGTC
GGGTGGGCCGTGATCACTGACGAGTACAAGGTGCCCTCTAAGAAGTTCAAGGTGCTCGGGAACACCGACC
GGCATTCCATCAAGAAAAATCTGATCGGAGCTCTCCTCTTTGATTCAGGGGAGACCGCTGAAGCAACCCG
CCTCAAGCGGACTGCTAGACGGCGGTACACCAGGAGGAAGAACCGGATTTGTTACCTTCAAGAGATATTC
TCCAACGAAATGGCAAAGGTCGACGACAGCTTCTTCCATAGGCTGGAAGAATCATTCCTCGTGGAAGAGG
ATAAGAAGCATGAACGGCATCCCATCTTCGGTAATATCGTCGACGAGGTGGCCTATCACGAGAAATACCC
AACCATCTACCATCTTCGCAAAAAGCTGGTGGACTCAACCGACAAGGCAGACCTCCGGCTTATCTACCTG
GCCCTGGCCCACATGATCAAGTTCAGAGGCCACTTCCTGATCGAGGGCGACCTCAATCCTGACAATAGCG
ATGTGGATAAACTGTTCATCCAGCTGGTGCAGACTTACAACCAGCTCTTTGAAGAGAACCCCATCAATGC
AAGCGGAGTCGATGCCAAGGCCATTCTGTCAGCCCGGCTGTCAAAGAGCCGCAGACTTGAGAATCTTATC
GCTCAGCTGCCGGGTGAAAAGAAAAATGGACTGTTCGGGAACCTGATTGCTCTTTCACTTGGGCTGACTC
CCAATTTCAAGTCTAATTTCGACCTGGCAGAGGATGCCAAGCTGCAACTGTCCAAGGACACCTATGATGA
CGATCTCGACAACCTCCTGGCCCAGATCGGTGACCAATACGCCGACCTTTTCCTTGCTGCTAAGAATCTT
TCTGACGCCATCCTGCTGTCTGACATTCTCCGCGTGAACACTGAAATCACCAAGGCCCCTCTTTCAGCTT
CAATGATTAAGCGGTATGATGAGCACCACCAGGACCTGACCCTGCTTAAGGCACTCGTCCGGCAGCAGCT
TCCGGAGAAGTACAAGGAAATCTTCTTTGACCAGTCAAAGAATGGATACGCCGGCTACATCGACGGAGGT
GCCTCCCAAGAGGAATTTTATAAGTTTATCAAACCTATCCTTGAGAAGATGGACGGCACCGAAGAGCTCC
TCGTGAAACTGAATCGGGAGGATCTGCTGCGGAAGCAGCGCACTTTCGACAATGGGAGCATTCCCCACCA
GATCCATCTTGGGGAGCTTCACGCCATCCTTCGGCGCCAAGAGGACTTCTACCCCTTTCTTAAGGACAAC
AGGGAGAAGATTGAGAAAATTCTCACTTTCCGCATCCCCTACTACGTGGGACCCCTCGCCAGAGGAAATA
GCCGGTTTGCTTGGATGACCAGAAAGTCAGAAGAAACTATCACTCCCTGGAACTTCGAAGAGGTGGTGGA
CAAGGGAGCCAGCGCTCAGTCATTCATCGAACGGATGACTAACTTCGATAAGAACCTCCCCAATGAGAAG
GTCCTGCCGAAACATTCCCTGCTCTACGAGTACTTTACCGTGTACAACGAGCTGACCAAGGTGAAATATG
TCACCGAAGGGATGAGGAAGCCCGCATTCCTGTCAGGCGAACAAAAGAAGGCAATTGTGGACCTTCTGTT
CAAGACCAATAGAAAGGTGACCGTGAAGCAGCTGAAGGAGGACTATTTCAAGAAAATTGAATGCTTCGAC
TCTGTGGAGATTAGCGGGGTCGAAGATCGGTTCAACGCAAGCCTGGGTACCTACCATGATCTGCTTAAGA
TCATCAAGGACAAGGATTTTCTGGACAATGAGGAGAACGAGGACATCCTTGAGGACATTGTCCTGACTCT
CACTCTGTTCGAGGACCGGGAAATGATCGAGGAGAGGCTTAAGACCTACGCCCATCTGTTCGACGATAAA
GTGATGAAGCAACTTAAACGGAGAAGATATACCGGATGGGGACGCCTTAGCCGCAAACTCATCAACGGAA
TCCGGGACAAACAGAGCGGAAAGACCATTCTTGATTTCCTTAAGAGCGACGGATTCGCTAATCGCAACTT
CATGCAACTTATCCATGATGATTCCCTGACCTTTAAGGAGGACATCCAGAAGGCCCAAGTGTCTGGACAA
GGTGACTCACTGCACGAGCATATCGCAAATCTGGCTGGTTCACCCGCTATTAAGAAGGGTATTCTCCAGA
CCGTGAAAGTCGTGGACGAGCTGGTCAAGGTGATGGGTCGCCATAAACCAGAGAACATTGTCATCGAGAT
GGCCAGGGAAAACCAGACTACCCAGAAGGGACAGAAGAACAGCAGGGAGCGGATGAAAAGAATTGAGGAA
GGGATTAAGGAGCTCGGGTCACAGATCCTTAAAGAGCACCCGGTGGAAAACACCCAGCTTCAGAATGAGA
AGCTCTATCTGTACTACCTTCAAAATGGACGCGATATGTATGTGGACCAAGAGCTTGATATCAACAGGCT
CTCAGACTACGACGTGGACGCCATCGTCCCTCAGAGCTTCCTCAAAGACGACTCAATTGACAATAAGGTG
CTGACTCGCTCAGACAAGAACCGGGGAAAGTCAGATAACGTGCCCTCAGAGGAAGTCGTGAAAAAGATGA
AGAACTATTGGCGCCAGCTTCTGAACGCAAAGCTGATCACTCAGCGGAAGTTCGACAATCTCACTAAGGC
TGAGAGGGGCGGACTGAGCGAACTGGACAAAGCAGGATTCATTAAACGGCAACTTGTGGAGACTCGGCAG
ATTACTAAACATGTCGCCCAAATCCTTGACTCACGCATGAATACCAAGTACGACGAAAACGACAAACTTA
TCCGCGAGGTGAAGGTGATTACCCTGAAGTCCAAGCTGGTCAGCGATTTCAGAAAGGACTTTCAATTCTA
CAAAGTGCGGGAGATCAATAACTATCATCATGCTCATGACGCATATCTGAATGCCGTGGTGGGAACCGCC
CTGATCAAGAAGTACCCAAAGCTGGAAAGCGAGTTCGTGTACGGAGACTACAAGGTCTACGACGTGCGCA
AGATGATTGCCAAATCTGAGCAGGAGATCGGAAAGGCCACCGCAAAGTACTTCTTCTACAGCAACATCAT
GAATTTCTTCAAGACCGAAATCACCCTTGCAAACGGTGAGATCCGGAAGAGGCCGCTCATCGAGACTAAT
GGGGAGACTGGCGAAATCGTGTGGGACAAGGGCAGAGATTTCGCTACCGTGCGCAAAGTGCTTTCTATGC
CTCAAGTGAACATCGTGAAGAAAACCGAGGTGCAAACCGGAGGCTTTTCTAAGGAATCAATCCTCCCCAA
GCGCAACTCCGACAAGCTCATTGCAAGGAAGAAGGATTGGGACCCTAAGAAGTACGGCGGATTCGATTCA
CCAACTGTGGCTTATTCTGTCCTGGTCGTGGCTAAGGTGGAAAAAGGAAAGTCTAAGAAGCTCAAGAGCG
TGAAGGAACTGCTGGGTATCACCATTATGGAGCGCAGCTCCTTCGAGAAGAACCCAATTGACTTTCTCGA
AGCCAAAGGTTACAAGGAAGTCAAGAAGGACCTTATCATCAAGCTCCCAAAGTATAGCCTGTTCGAACTG
GAGAATGGGCGGAAGCGGATGCTCGCCTCCGCTGGCGAACTTCAGAAGGGTAATGAGCTGGCTCTCCCCT
CCAAGTACGTGAATTTCCTCTACCTTGCAAGCCATTACGAGAAGCTGAAGGGGAGCCCCGAGGACAACGA
GCAAAAGCAACTGTTTGTGGAGCAGCATAAGCATTATCTGGACGAGATCATTGAGCAGATTTCCGAGTTT
TCTAAACGCGTCATTCTCGCTGATGCCAACCTCGATAAAGTCCTTAGCGCATACAATAAGCACAGAGACA
AACCAATTCGGGAGCAGGCTGAGAATATCATCCACCTGTTCACCCTCACCAATCTTGGTGCCCCTGCCGC
ATTCAAGTACTTCGACACCACCATCGACCGGAAACGCTATACCTCCACCAAAGAAGTGCTGGACGCCACC
CTCATCCACCAGAGCATCACCGGACTTTACGAAACTCGGATTGACCTCTCACAGCTCGGAGGGGATGAGG
GAGCTCCCAAGAAAAAGCGCAAGGTAGGTAGTTCCGGATCTCCGAAAAAGAAACGCAAAGTTGGTAGTCA
GTATCTGCCCGACACAGATGATAGACACCGAATCGAAGAGAAACGCAAGCGAACGTATGAAACCTTCAAA
TCGATCATGAAGAAATCGCCCTTCTCGGGTCCGACCGATCCCAGGCCCCCACCGAGAAGGATTGCGGTCC
CGTCCCGCTCGTCGGCCAGCGTGCCGAAGCCTGCGCCGCAGCCCTACCCCTTCACGTCGAGCCTGAGCAC
AATCAATTATGACGAGTTCCCGACGATGGTGTTCCCCTCGGGACAAATCTCACAAGCCTCGGCGCTCGCA
CCAGCGCCTCCCCAAGTCCTTCCGCAAGCGCCTGCCCCAGCGCCTGCACCGGCAATGGTGTCCGCCCTCG
CACAGGCCCCTGCGCCCGTCCCCGTGCTCGCGCCTGGACCGCCCCAGGCGGTCGCTCCACCGGCTCCGAA
GCCGACGCAGGCCGGAGAGGGAACACTCTCCGAAGCACTTCTTCAACTCCAGTTTGATGACGAGGATCTT
GGAGCACTCCTTGGAAACTCGACAGACCCTGCGGTGTTTACCGACCTCGCGTCAGTAGATAACTCCGAAT
TTCAGCAGCTTTTGAACCAGGGTATCCCGGTCGCGCCACATACAACGGAGCCCATGTTGATGGAATACCC
CGAAGCAATCACGAGACTTGTGACGGGAGCGCAGCGGCCTCCCGATCCCGCACCCGCACCTTTGGGGGCA
CCTGGCCTCCCTAACGGACTTTTGAGCGGCGACGAGGATTTCTCCTCCATCGCCGATATGGATTTCTCAG
CCTTGCTGTCACAGATTTCCAGCGGATCTAGCGAGCTGATTAAGGAGAACATGCACATGAAGCTGTACAT
GGAGGGCACCGTGGACAACCATCACTTCAAGTGCACATCCGAGGGCGAAGGCAAGCCCTACGAGGGCACC
CAGACCATGAGAATCAAGGTGGTCGAGGGCGGCCCTCTCCCCTTCGCCTTCGACATCCTGGCTACTAGCT
TCCTCTACGGCAGCAAGACCTTCATCAACCACACCCAGGGCATCCCCGACTTCTTCAAGCAGTCCTTCCC
TGAGGGCTTCACATGGGAGAGAGTCACCACATACGAAGACGGGGGCGTGCTGACCGCTACCCAGGACACC
AGCCTCCAGGACGGCTGCCTCATCTACAACGTCAAGATCAGAGGGGTGAACTTCACATCCAACGGCCCTG
TGATGCAGAAGAAAACACTCGGCTGGGAGGCCTTCACCGAGACGCTGTACCCCGCTGACGGCGGCCTGGA
AGGCAGAAACGACATGGCCCTGAAGCTCGTGGGCGGGAGCCATCTGATCGCAAACATCAAGACCACATAT
AGATCCAAGAAACCCGCTAAGAACCTCAAGATGCCTGGCGTCTACTATGTGGACTACAGACTGGAAAGAA
TCAAGGAGGCCAACAACGAGACCTACGTCGAGCAGCACGAGGTGGCAGTGGCCAGATACTGCGACCTCCC
TAGCAAACTGGGGCACAAGCTTAATGGATCCTAGACTCTCGAGAGTCTCGAATTCTACCGGGTAGGGGAG
GCGCTTTTCCCAAGGCAGTCTGGAGCATGCGCTTTAGCAGCCCCGCTGGGCACTTGGCGCTACACAAGTG
GCCTCTGGCCTCGCACACATTCCACATCCACCGGTAGGCGCCAACCGGCTCCGTTCTTTGGTGGCCCCTT
CGCGCCACCTTCTACTCCTCCCCTAGTCAGGAAGTTCCCCCCCGCCCCGCAGCTCGCGTCGTGCAGGACG
TGACAAATGGAAGTAGCACGTCTCACTAGTCTCGTGCAGATGGACAGCACCGCTGAGCAATGGAAGCGGG
TAGGCCTTTGGGGCAGCGGCCAATAGCAGCTTTGCTCCTTCGCTTTCTGGGCTCAGAGGCTGGGAAGGGG
TGGGTCCGGGGGCGGGCTCAGGGGCGGGCTCAGGGGCGGGGCGGGCGCCCGAAGGTCCTCCGGAGGCCCG
GCATTCTGCACGCTTCAAAAGCGCACGTCTGCCGCGCTGTTCTCCTCTTCCTCATCTCCGGGCCTTTCGA
CCTGCAGCCCAAGCTTACCATGACCGAGTACAAGCCCACGGTGCGCCTCGCCACCCGCGACGACGTCCCC
AGGGCCGTACGCACCCTCGCCGCCGCGTTCGCCGACTACCCCGCCACGCGCCACACCGTCGATCCGGACC
GCCACATCGAGCGGGTCACCGAGCTGCAAGAACTCTTCCTCACGCGCGTCGGGCTCGACATCGGCAAGGT
GTGGGTCGCGGACGACGGCGCCGCGGTGGCGGTCTGGACCACGCCGGAGAGCGTCGAAGCGGGGGCGGTG
TTCGCCGAGATCGGCCCGCGCATGGCCGAGTTGAGCGGTTCCCGGCTGGCCGCGCAGCAACAGATGGAAG
GCCTCCTGGCGCCGCACCGGCCCAAGGAGCCCGCGTGGTTCCTGGCCACCGTCGGCGTCTCGCCCGACCA
CCAGGGCAAGGGTCTGGGCAGCGCCGTCGTGCTCCCCGGAGTGGAGGCGGCCGAGCGCGCCGGGGTGCCC
GCCTTCCTGGAGACCTCCGCGCCCCGCAACCTCCCCTTCTACGAGCGGCTCGGCTTCACCGTCACCGCCG
ACGTCGAGGTGCCCGAAGGACCGCGCACCTGGTGCATGACCCGCAAGCCCGGTGCCTGACGCCCGCCCCA
CGACCCGCAGCGCCCGACCGAAAGGAGCGCACGACCCCATGCATCGATAAAATAAAAGATTTTATTTAGT
CTCCAGAAAAAGGGGGGAATGAAAGACCCCACCTGTAGGTTTGGCAAGCTAGCTTAAGTAACGCCATTTT
GCAAGGCATGGAAAATACATAACTGAGAATAGAGAAGTTCAGATCAAGGTTAGGAACAGAGAGACAGCAG
AATATGGGCCAAACAGGATATCTGTGGTAAGCAGTTCCTGCCCCGGCTCAGGGCCAAGAACAGATGGTCC
CCAGATGCGGTCCCGCCCTCAGCAGTTTCTAGAGAACCATCAGATGTTTCCAGGGTGCCCCAAGGACCTG
AAATGACCCTGTGCCTTATTTGAACTAACCAATCAGTTCGCTTCTCGCTTCTGTTCGCGCGCTTCTGCTC
CCCGAGCTCAATAAAAGAGCCCACAACCCCTCACTCGGCGCGCCAGTCCTCCGATAGACTGCGTCGCCCG
GGTACCCGTGTATCCAATAAACCCTCTTGCAGTTGCATCCGACTTGTGGTCTCGCTGTTCCTTGGGAGGG
TCTCCTCTGAGTGATTGACTACCCGTCAGCGGGGGTCTTTCATGGGTAACAGTTTCTTGAAGTTGGAGAA
CAACATTCTGAGGGTAGGAGTCGAATATTAAGTAATCCTGACTCAATTAGCCACTGTTTTGAATCCACAT
ACTCCAATACTCCTGAAATAGTTCATTATGGACAGCGCAGAAGAGCTGGGGAGAATTAATTCGTAATCAT
GGTCATAGCTGTTTCCTGTGTGAAATTGTTATCCGCTCACAATTCCACACAACATACGAGCCGGAAGCAT
AAAGTGTAAAGCCTGGGGTGCCTAATGAGTGAGCTAACTCACATTAATTGCGTTGCGCTCACTGCCCGCT
TTCCAGTCGGGAAACCTGTCGTGCCAGCTGCATTAATGAATCGGCCAACGCGCGGGGAGAGGCGGTTTGC
GTATTGGGCGCTCTTCCGCTTCCTCGCTCACTGACTCGCTGCGCTCGGTCGTTCGGCTGCGGCGAGCGGT
ATCAGCTCACTCAAAGGCGGTAATACGGTTATCCACAGAATCAGGGGATAACGCAGGAAAGAACATGTGA
GCAAAAGGCCAGCAAAAGGCCAGGAACCGTAAAAAGGCCGCGTTGCTGGCGTTTTTCCATAGGCTCCGCC
CCCCTGACGAGCATCACAAAAATCGACGCTCAAGTCAGAGGTGGCGAAACCCGACAGGACTATAAAGATA
CCAGGCGTTTCCCCCTGGAAGCTCCCTCGTGCGCTCTCCTGTTCCGACCCTGCCGCTTACCGGATACCTG
TCCGCCTTTCTCCCTTCGGGAAGCGTGGCGCTTTCTCATAGCTCACGCTGTAGGTATCTCAGTTCGGTGT
AGGTCGTTCGCTCCAAGCTGGGCTGTGTGCACGAACCCCCCGTTCAGCCCGACCGCTGCGCCTTATCCGG
TAACTATCGTCTTGAGTCCAACCCGGTAAGACACGACTTATCGCCACTGGCAGCAGCCACTGGTAACAGG
ATTAGCAGAGCGAGGTATGTAGGCGGTGCTACAGAGTTCTTGAAGTGGTGGCCTAACTACGGCTACACTA
GAAGGACAGTATTTGGTATCTGCGCTCTGCTGAAGCCAGTTACCTTCGGAAAAAGAGTTGGTAGCTCTTG
ATCCGGCAAACAAACCACCGCTGGTAGCGGTGGTTTTTTTGTTTGCAAGCAGCAGATTACGCGCAGAAAA
AAAGGATCTCAAGAAGATCCTTTGATCTTTTCTACGGGGTCTGACGCTCAGTGGAACGAAAACTCACGTT
AAGGGATTTTGGTCATGAGATTATCAAAAAGGATCTTCACCTAGATCCTTTTAAATTAAAAATGAAGTTT
TAAATCAATCTAAAGTATATATGAGTAAACTTGGTCTGACAGTTACCAATGCTTAATCAGTGAGGCACCT
ATCTCAGCGATCTGTCTATTTCGTTCATCCATAGTTGCCTGACTCCCCGTCGTGTAGATAACTACGATAC
GGGAGGGCTTACCATCTGGCCCCAGTGCTGCAATGATACCGCGAGACCCACGCTCACCGGCTCCAGATTT
ATCAGCAATAAACCAGCCAGCCGGAAGGGCCGAGCGCAGAAGTGGTCCTGCAACTTTATCCGCCTCCATC
CAGTCTATTAATTGTTGCCGGGAAGCTAGAGTAAGTAGTTCGCCAGTTAATAGTTTGCGCAACGTTGTTG
CCATTGCTACAGGCATCGTGGTGTCACGCTCGTCGTTTGGTATGGCTTCATTCAGCTCCGGTTCCCAACG
ATCAAGGCGAGTTACATGATCCCCCATGTTGTGCAAAAAAGCGGTTAGCTCCTTCGGTCCTCCGATCGTT
GTCAGAAGTAAGTTGGCCGCAGTGTTATCACTCATGGTTATGGCAGCACTGCATAATTCTCTTACTGTCA
TGCCATCCGTAAGATGCTTTTCTGTGACTGGTGAGTACTCAACCAAGTCATTCTGAGAATAGTGTATGCG
GCGACCGAGTTGCTCTTGCCCGGCGTCAATACGGGATAATACCGCGCCACATAGCAGAACTTTAAAAGTG
CTCATCATTGGAAAACGTTCTTCGGGGCGAAAACTCTCAAGGATCTTACCGCTGTTGAGATCCAGTTCGA
TGTAACCCACTCGTGCACCCAACTGATCTTCAGCATCTTTTACTTTCACCAGCGTTTCTGGGTGAGCAAA
AACAGGAAGGCAAAATGCCGCAAAAAAGGGAATAAGGGCGACACGGAAATGTTGAATACTCATACTCTTC
CTTTTTCAATATTATTGAAGCATTTATCAGGGTTATTGTCTCATGAGCGGATACATATTTGAATGTATTT
AGAAAAATAAACAAATAGGGGTTCCGCGCACATTTCCCCGAAAAGTGCCACCTGACGTCTAAGAAACCAT
TATTATCATGACATTAACCTATAAAAATAGGCGTATCACGAGGCCCTTTCGTCTCGCGCGTTTCGGTGAT
GACGGTGAAAACCTCTGACACATGCAGCTCCCGGAGACGGTCACAGCTTGTCTGTAAGCGGATGCCGGGA
GCAGACAAGCCCGTCAGGGCGCGTCAGCGGGTGTTGGCGGGTGTCGGGGCTGGCTTAACTATGCGGCATC
AGAGCAGATTGTACTGAGAGTGCACCATATGCGGTGTGAAATACCGCACAGATGCGTAAGGAGAAAATAC
CGCATCAGGCGCCATTCGCCATTCAGGCTGCGCAACTGTTGGGAAGGGCGATCGGTGCGGGCCTCTTCGC
TATTACGCCAGCTGGCGAAAGGGGGATGTGCTGCAAGGCGATTAAGTTGGGTAACGCCAGGGTTTTCCCA
GTCACGACGTTGTAAAACGACGGCGCAAGGAATGGTGCATGCAAGGAGATGGCGCCCAACAGTCCCCCGG
CCACGGGGCCTGCCACCATACCCACGCCGAAACAAGCGCTCATGAGCCCGAAGTGGCGAGCCCGATCTTC
CCCATCGGTGATGTCGGCGATATAGGCGCCAGCAACCGCACCTGTGGCGCCGGTGATGCCGGCCACGATG
CGTCCGGCGTAGAGGCGATTAGTCCAATTTGTTAAAGACAGGATATCAGTGGTCCAGGCTCTAGTTTTGA
CTCAACAATATCACCAGCTGAAGCCTATAGAGTACGAGCCATAGATAAAATAAAAGATTTTATTTAGTCT
CCAGAAAAAGGGGGGAA
Features (pLannotate 1.2.2; 21 found; start..end, strand, type, name):
    579..920     +  misc_feature   MESV Ψ: packaging signal of murine embryonic stem cell virus
    987..1403    +  CDS            gag (truncated): truncated Moloney murine leukemia virus (MMLV) gag gene lacking the start codon
   1423..5526    +  CDS            cas9: CAS9_STRP1 - Also known as csn1 From Streptococcus pyogenes serotype M1.
   5599..6393    +  CDS            RELA (fragment): TF65_HUMAN - Also known as NFKB3. Experimental evidence at protein level: Swiss-Prot protein existence level 1. NF-kappa-B is a pleiotropic transcription factor present in almost all cell types and is the endpoint of a series of signal transduction events that are initiated by a vast array of stimuli related to many biological processes such as inflammation, immunity, differentiation, cell growth, tumorigenesis and apoptosis. NF-kappa-B is a homo- or heterodimeric complex formed by the Rel-like domain- containing proteins RELA/p65, RELB, NFKB1/p105, NFKB1/p50, REL and NFKB2/p52. The heterodime
   6385..7095    +  CDS            mTagBFP2: mTagBFP2 is a basic (constitutively fluorescent) blue fluorescent protein published in 2011, derived from Entacmaea quadricolor. It is reported to be a very rapidly-maturing monomer with very low acid sensitivity.
   7130..7629    +  promoter       PGK promoter: mouse phosphoglycerate kinase 1 promoter
   7650..8249    +  CDS            PuroR: puromycin N-acetyltransferase; pac from Streptomyces alboniger; confers resistance to puromycin
   8349..8863    +  LTR            3' LTR: 3' long terminal repeat from murine embryonic stem cell virus
   9054..9076    -  protein_bind   lac operator (fragment): The lac repressor binds to the lac operator to inhibit transcription in E. coli. This inhibition can be relieved by adding lactose or isopropyl-β-D-thiogalactopyranoside (IPTG). lac repressor encoded by lacI
   9080..9110    -  promoter       lac promoter: promoter for the E. coli lac operon
   9125..9146    -  protein_bind   CAP binding site: CAP binding activates transcription in the presence of cAMP. E. coli catabolite activator protein
   9159..9251    -  CDS            lacI (fragment): lac repressor; lacI; The lac repressor binds to the lac operator to inhibit transcription in E. coli. This inhibition can be relieved by adding lactose or isopropyl-β-D-thiogalactopyranoside (IPTG).
   9434..10022   -  rep_origin     ori: high-copy-number ColE1/pMB1/pBR322/pUC origin of replication
  10193..11053   -  CDS            AmpR: β-lactamase; bla; confers resistance to ampicillin, carbenicillin, and related antibiotics
  11054..11158   -  promoter       AmpR promoter: bla
  11253..11288   +  CDS            rop (fragment): Rop protein, which maintains plasmids at low copy number; rop
  11390..11489   +  misc_feature   bom (fragment): basis of mobility region from pBR322
  11495..11644   -  CDS            lacZα (fragment): LacZα fragment of β-galactosidase; lacZ fragment
  11644..11845   -  CDS            TcR (fragment): tetracycline efflux protein; tet; confers resistance to tetracycline
  11846..11944   +  CDS            env (fragment): murine leukemia virus gPr80 envelope polyprotein precursor; env; proteolytically cleaved into gp70SU and p15TM subunits
  11986..515     +  LTR            5' LTR (across the origin): 5' long terminal repeat from murine embryonic stem cell virus
