[The description below was written by a language model from this plasmid's Addgene catalogue record and pLannotate feature annotations shown in this document.]
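Description:
pMSCV-LTR-dCas9-p65AD-BFP is an approximately 12 kb gammaretroviral mammalian expression vector built on the MSCV-puro backbone and designed for CRISPR-mediated transcriptional activation in human cells. The proviral region is bounded by murine embryonic stem cell virus 5' and 3' long terminal repeats. Downstream of the 5' LTR are the Ψ packaging signal and a truncated, start-codon-less gag segment, which together allow the transcript to be encapsidated when the plasmid is supplied to a packaging cell line. In bacteria the plasmid is maintained through a ColE1/pMB1-type origin and β-lactamase (ampicillin resistance). The catalogue lists it as low copy, although the origin is annotated as a high-copy type. Short fragments of lac, rop, bom, tetracycline-resistance and env sequences in the backbone are non-functional cloning remnants.

The 5' LTR serves as the promoter for a single fusion protein. It consists of the Streptococcus pyogenes Cas9 coding sequence, described in the record as nuclease-dead dCas9, followed by two nuclear localisation signals, a fragment of human RELA (the p65 activation domain of NF-κB) and the blue fluorescent protein mTagBFP2. The catalogue tag field also mentions a VP64 domain, but the name, stated purpose and feature table all indicate p65 instead, so that entry appears to be an error. Downstream, a mouse PGK promoter drives puromycin N-acetyltransferase, which allows selection of transduced cells. When a guide RNA is supplied separately, the fusion is recruited to a chosen promoter region to activate transcription without cutting DNA. BFP fluorescence allows expressing cells to be monitored or sorted.
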