Addgene plasmid #46913: pMSCV-LTR-dCas9-p65AD-BFP
Purpose: Human expression vector containing MSCV LTR promoter, dCas9 that is fused to 2x NLS, p65 activation domain and tagBFP
Depositing lab: Stanley Qi & Jonathan Weissman. Depositing organization: University of California, San Francisco (UCSF). Publication: CRISPR-Mediated Modular RNA-Guided Regulation of Transcription in Eukaryotes. Gilbert LA, Larson MH, Morsut L, Liu Z, Brar GA, Torres SE, Stern-Ginossar N, Brandman O, Whitehead EH, Doudna JA, Lim WA, Weissman JS, Qi LS. Cell. 2013 Jul 9. pii: S0092-8674(13)00826-X. doi: 10.1016/j.cell.2013.06.044. PubMed 23849981.
Backbone
  Vector backbone: MSCV-puro
  Backbone manufacturer: Clontech
  Backbone size w/o insert (bp): 6300
  Total vector size (bp): 11987
  Vector type: Mammalian Expression, Retroviral, CRISPR
  Selectable markers: Puromycin
Growth in bacteria
  Bacterial resistance: Ampicillin, 100 μg/mL
  Growth temperature: 37°C
  Growth strain: Stbl3
  Copy number: Low Copy
Gene/Insert 1
  Gene/Insert name: dCas9-p65AD-BFP fusion
  Species: H. sapiens (human)
  Insert size (bp): 5670
  Promoter: LTR
  Tag / fusion protein: 2xNLS (C terminal on insert); BFP (C terminal on insert); VP64 domain (C terminal on insert)
  Cloning method: Ligation Independent Cloning
  Sequencing primers: 5′ CCCTTGAACCTCCTCGTTCGACC; 3′ GAGACGTGCTACTTCCATTTGTC
Gene/Insert 2
  Gene/Insert name: Puromycin resistance
  Insert size (bp): 654
  Promoter: PGK
  Cloning method: Unknown
  Sequencing primers: 5′ CGGGCGCCCGAAGGTCCTCCG
Terms and licenses: Academic/Nonprofit Terms; Industry Terms: Not Available to Industry
How to cite: pMSCV-LTR-dCas9-p65AD-BFP was a gift from Stanley Qi & Jonathan Weissman (Addgene plasmid # 46913 ; http://n2t.net/addgene:46913 ; RRID:Addgene_46913)
