>Addgene plasmid #46913 | pMSCV-LTR-dCas9-p65AD-BFP | addgene partial sequence | sequence record 68891 | hdCas9-R1 5'-CCTTTCTGAAATCGCTGACC-3'
CCTCGCGGATAAGTTTGTCGTTTTCGTCGTACTTGGTATTCATGCGTGAGTCAAGGATTTGGGCTACATG
TTTAGTAATCTGCCGAGTCTCCACAAGTTGCCGTTTAATGAATCCTGCTTTGTCCAGTTCGCTCAGTCCG
CCCCTCTCAGCCTTAGTGAGATTGTCGAACTTCCGCTGAGTGATCAGCTTTGCGTTCAGAAGCTGGCGCC
AATAGTTCTTCATCTTTTTCACGACTTCCTCTGAGGGCACGTTATCTGACTTTCCCCGGTTCTTGTCTGA
GCGAGTCAGCACCTTATTGTCAATTGAGTCGTCTTTGAGGAAGCTCTGAGGGACGATGGCGTCCACGTCG
TAGTCTGAGAGCCTGTTGATATCAAGCTCTTGGTCCACATACATATCGCGTCCATTTTGAAGGTAGTACA
GATAGAGCTTCTCATTCTGAAGCTGGGTGTTTTCCACCGGGTGCTCTTTAAGGATCTGTGACCCGAGCTC
CTTAATCCCTTCCTCAATTCTTTTCATCCGCTCCCTGCTGTTCTTCTGTCCCTTCTGGGTAGTCTGGTTT
TCCCTGGCCATCTCGATGACAATGTTCTCTGGTTTATGGCGACCCATCACCTTGACCAGCTCGTCCACGA
CTTTCACGGTCTGGAGAATACCCTTCTTAATAGCGGGTGAACCAGCCAGATTTGCGATATGCTCGTGCAG
TGAGTCACCTTGTCCAGACACTTGGGCCTTCTGGATGTCCTCCTTAAAGGTCAGGGAATCATCATGGATA
AGTTGCATGAAGTTGCGATTAGCGAATCCGTCGCTCTTAAGGAAATCAAGAATGGTCTTTCCGCTCTGTT
TGTCCCGGATTCCGTTGATGAGTTTGCGGCTAAGGCGTCCCCATCCGGTATATCTTCTC
