>Addgene plasmid #46913 | pMSCV-LTR-dCas9-p65AD-BFP | addgene partial sequence | sequence record 68892 | MSCV_C_rev2 5'-ggccagaggccacttgtgtagcgcc-3'
AAGCGCATGCTCCAGACTGCCTTGGGAAAAGCGCCTCCCCTACCCGGTAGAATTCGAGACTCTCGAGAGT
CTAGGATCCATTAAGCTTGTGCCCCAGTTTGCTAGGGAGGTCGCAGTATCTGGCCACTGCCACCTCGTGC
TGCTCGACGTAGGTCTCGTTGTTGGCCTCCTTGATTCTTTCCAGTCTGTAGTCCACATAGTAGACGCCAG
GCATCTTGAGGTTCTTAGCGGGTTTCTTGGATCTATATGTGGTCTTGATGTTTGCGATCAGATGGCTCCC
GCCCACGAGCTTCAGGGCCATGTCGTTTCTGCCTTCCAGGCCGCCGTCAGCGGGGTACAGCGTCTCGGTG
AAGGCCTCCCAGCCGAGTGTTTTCTTCTGCATCACAGGGCCGTTGGATGTGAAGTTCACCCCTCTGATCT
TGACGTTGTAGATGAGGCAGCCGTCCTGGAGGCTGGTGTCCTGGGTAGCGGTCAGCACGCCCCCGTCTTC
GTATGTGGTGACTCTCTCCCATGTGAAGCCCTCAGGGAAGGACTGCTTGAAGAAGTCGGGGATGCCCTGG
GTGTGGTTGATGAAGGTCTTGCTGCCGTAGAGGAAGCTAGTAGCCAGGATGTCGAAGGCGAAGGGGAGAG
GGCCGCCCTCGACCACCTTGATTCTCATGGTCTGGGTGCCCTCGTAGGGCTTGCCTTCGCCCTCGGATGT
GCACTTGAAGTGATGGTTGTCCACGGTGCCCTCCATGTACAGCTTCATGTGCATGTTCTCCTTAATCAGC
TCGCTAGATCCGCTGGAAATCTGTGACAGCAAGGCTGAGAAATCCATATCGGCGATGGAGGAGAAATCCT
CGTCGCCGCTCAAAAGTCCGTTAGGGAGGCCAGGTGCCCCCAAAGGTGCGGGTGCGGGATCGGGAGGCCG
CTGC
