>Addgene plasmid #46913 | pMSCV-LTR-dCas9-p65AD-BFP | addgene partial sequence | sequence record 137991 | mTagBFP-R 5'-gtgccctccatgtacagctt-3'
AATCTGTGACAGCAAGGCTGAGAAATCCATATCGGCGATGGAGGAGAAATCCTCGTCGCCGCTCAAAAGT
CCGTTAGGGAGGCCAGGTGCCCCCAAAGGTGCGGGTGCGGGATCGGGAGGCCGCTGCGCTCCCGTCACAA
GTCTCGTGATTGCTTCGGGGTATTCCATCAACATGGGCTCCGTTGTATGTGGCGCGACCGGGATACCCTG
GTTCAAAAGCTGCTGAAATTCGGAGTTATCTACTGACGCGAGGTCGGTAAACACCGCAGGGTCTGTCGAG
TTTCCAAGGAGTGCTCCAAGATCCTCGTCATCAAACTGGAGTTGAAGAAGTGCTTCGGAGAGTGTTCCCT
CTCCGGCCTGCGTCGGCTTCGGAGCCGGTGGAGCGACCGCCTGGGGCGGTCCAGGCGCGAGCACGGGGAC
GGGCGCAGGGGCCTGTGCGAGGGCGGACACCATTGCCGGTGCAGGCGCTGGGGCAGGCGCTTGCGGAAGG
ACTTGGGGAGGCGCTGGTGCGAGCGCCGAGGCTTGTGAGATTTGTCCCGAGGGGAACACCATCGTCGGGA
ACTCGTCATAATTGATTGTGCTCAGGCTCGACGTGAAGGGGTAGGGCTGCGGCGCAGGCTTCGGCACGCT
GGCCGACGAGCGGGACGGGACCGCAATCCTTCTCGGTGGGGGCCTGGGATCGGTCGGACCCGAGAAGGGC
GATTTCTTCATGATCGATTTGAAGGTTTCATACGTTCGCTT
