>Addgene plasmid #46913 | pMSCV-LTR-dCas9-p65AD-BFP | addgene partial sequence | sequence record 137992 | pLXSN5 5'-CCCTTGAACCTCCTCGTTCGACC-3'
CCCTCACTCCTTCTCTAGGCGCCGGAATTAGATCTCGCCACCATGGACAAGAAGTATTCTATCGGACTGG
CCATCGGGACTAATAGCGTCGGGTGGGCCGTGATCACTGACGAGTACAAGGTGCCCTCTAAGAAGTTCAA
GGTGCTCGGGAACACCGACCGGCATTCCATCAAGAAAAATCTGATCGGAGCTCTCCTCTTTGATTCAGGG
GAGACCGCTGAAGCAACCCGCCTCAAGCGGACTGCTAGACGGCGGTACACCAGGAGGAAGAACCGGATTT
GTTACCTTCAAGAGATATTCTCCAACGAAATGGCAAAGGTCGACGACAGCTTCTTCCATAGGCTGGAAGA
ATCATTCCTCGTGGAAGAGGATAAGAAGCATGAACGGCATCCCATCTTCGGTAATATCGTCGACGAGGTG
GCCTATCACGAGAAATACCCAACCATCTACCATCTTCGCAAAAAGCTGGTGGACTCAACCGACAAGGCAG
ACCTCCGGCTTATCTACCTGGCCCTGGCCCACATGATCAAGTTCAGAGGCCACTTCCTGATCGAGGGCGA
CCTCAATCCTGACAATAGCGATGTGGATAAACTGTTCATCCAGCTGGTGCAGACTTACAACCAGCTCTTT
GAAGAGAACCCCATCAATGCAAGCGGAGTCGATGCCAAGGCCATTCTGTCAGCCCGGCTGTCAAAGAGCC
GCAGACTTGAGAATCTTATCGCTCAGCTGCCGGGTGAAAAGAAAAATGGACTGTTCGGGAACCTGATTGC
TCTTTCACTTGGGCTGACTCCCAA
